Addgene plasmid #22020: pCE-BiFC-VC155
Depositing lab: Chang-Deng Hu. Depositing organization: Purdue University. Publication: Visualization of protein interactions in living Caenorhabditis elegans using bimolecular fluorescence complementation analysis. Shyu YJ, Hiatt SM, Duren HM, Ellis RE, Kerppola TK, Hu CD. Nat Protoc. 2008 . 3(4):588-96. 10.1038/nprot.2008.16 PubMed 18388940.
Backbone
  Vector backbone: pPD4983
  Backbone manufacturer: Fire lab 1995 kit
  Backbone size w/o insert (bp): 3969
  Vector type: Worm Expression
Growth in bacteria
  Bacterial resistance: Ampicillin, 100 μg/mL
  Growth temperature: 37°C
  Growth strain: DH5alpha
  Growth instructions: DH5 alpha
  Copy number: High Copy
Gene/Insert
  Gene/Insert name: VC155 (alt name: Venus(155-238, A206K))
  Species: Aequorea Victoria
  Insert size (bp): 255
  Mutation: Changed Alanine 206 to Lysine
  Tag / fusion protein: HA (N terminal on backbone)
  Cloning method: Restriction Enzyme; 5′ cloning site KpnI (not destroyed); 3′ cloning site NotI (not destroyed)
  Sequencing primers: 5′ n/a; 3′ n/a
Terms and licenses: Academic/Nonprofit Terms; Industry Terms: Not Available to Industry
Depositor comments: Hiatt, S.M., Shyu, Y., Duren, H.M, and Hu, C.D. Bimolecular fluorescence complementation (BiFC) analysis of protein interactions in living C. elegans. Methods, 45:185-191 (2008) Multicloning sites between HA and VC155 are available
How to cite: pCE-BiFC-VC155 was a gift from Chang-Deng Hu (Addgene plasmid # 22020 ; http://n2t.net/addgene:22020 ; RRID:Addgene_22020)
