[The description below was written by a language model from this plasmid's Addgene catalogue record and pLannotate feature annotations shown in this document.]
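Description:
pCE-BiFC-VC155 is a Caenorhabditis elegans expression plasmid for bimolecular fluorescence complementation (BiFC), built on the pPD49.83-type backbone from the Fire lab 1995 vector kit. It is propagated in E. coli as a high-copy plasmid through a ColE1/pUC-type origin and selected with ampicillin via the bla gene. Residual lac promoter/operator, pUC polylinker, rop and bom fragments are remnants of the cloning backbone and have no role in worm expression.

The payload is VC155, the C-terminal fragment of Venus (residues 155–238) from Aequorea victoria, carrying the A206K substitution, which is generally used to reduce the tendency of GFP-family proteins to dimerise. An HA epitope sits upstream, and the depositor notes that multiple cloning sites lie between HA and VC155, so a protein of interest can be inserted in frame to give an HA-tagged protein fused at its C-terminus to VC155. The catalogue fields do not name the promoter. However, both feature tables detect a short, reverse-oriented hsp-16.1 coding fragment a few hundred bases upstream of the HA tag, which is consistent with a C. elegans hsp-16 heat-shock intergenic promoter region driving the cassette. The 3′ region downstream of VC155 is annotated only by small fragment hits (SV40 poly(A), aex-5), so its identity is not clearly stated.

The two sequence records (4,215 and 4,224 nt) show the same features in the same order with different start points. In use, the plasmid is paired with a partner construct encoding the complementary N-terminal Venus fragment. Fluorescence is reconstituted only when the two fused proteins interact, allowing protein interactions to be visualised in living worms.
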