Features (pLannotate 1.2.2; 16 found; start..end, strand, type, name):
      1..41      +  rep_origin     RSF ori (fragment): Plasmids containing the RSF 1030 origin of replication can be propagated in E. coli cells that contain additional plasmids with compatible origins.
     43..135     +  CDS            lacI (fragment): lac repressor; lacI; The lac repressor binds to the lac operator to inhibit transcription in E. coli. This inhibition can be relieved by adding lactose or isopropyl-β-D-thiogalactopyranoside (IPTG).
    148..169     +  protein_bind   CAP binding site: CAP binding activates transcription in the presence of cAMP. E. coli catabolite activator protein
    184..214     +  promoter       lac promoter: promoter for the E. coli lac operon
    222..238     +  protein_bind   lac operator: The lac repressor binds to the lac operator to inhibit transcription in E. coli. This inhibition can be relieved by adding lactose or isopropyl-β-D-thiogalactopyranoside (IPTG). lac repressor encoded by lacI
    275..309     -  misc_feature   MCS (fragment): pUC18/19 multiple cloning site
    307..357     -  CDS            hsp-16.1 (fragment): HSP11_CAEEL - Also known as hsp16-1b. Experimental evidence at transcript level: Swiss-Prot protein existence level 2. From Caenorhabditis elegans.
    827..853     +  CDS            3xHA (fragment): three tandem HA epitope tags
    935..1186    +  CDS            VC155: C-terminal fragment of mVenus for use in bimolecular fluorescence complementation (BiFC) (Kodama and Hu, 2010)
   1200..1220    -  polyA_signal   SV40 poly(A) signal (fragment): SV40 polyadenylation signal
   1738..1890    +  CDS            aex-5 (fragment): AEX5_CAEEL - Also known as kpc-3 From Caenorhabditis elegans.
   2017..2052    +  CDS            rop (fragment): Rop protein, which maintains plasmids at low copy number; rop
   2154..2253    +  misc_feature   bom (fragment): basis of mobility region from pBR322
   2351..2455    +  promoter       AmpR promoter: bla
   2456..3316    +  CDS            AmpR: β-lactamase; bla; confers resistance to ampicillin, carbenicillin, and related antibiotics
   3487..4075    +  rep_origin     ori: high-copy-number ColE1/pMB1/pBR322/pUC origin of replication
>Addgene plasmid #22020 | pCE-BiFC-VC155 | addgene full sequence | sequence record 457434 | Addgene NGS Result
AACGACCGAGCGCAGCGAGTCAGTGAGCGAGGAAGCGGAAGAGCGCCCAATACGCAAACCGCCTCTCCCC
GCGCGTTGGCCGATTCATTAATGCAGCTGGCACGACAGGTTTCCCGACTGGAAAGCGGGCAGTGAGCGCA
ACGCAATTAATGTGAGTTAGCTCACTCATTAGGCACCCCAGGCTTTACACTTTATGCTTCCGGCTCGTAT
GTTGTGTGGAATTGTGAGCGGATAACAATTTCACACAGGAAACAGCTATGACCATGATTACGCCAAGCTT
GCATGCCTGCAGGTCGACTCTAGAGGATCACCAAAAACGGAACGTTGAGCTGGACGGAAATAGTGGTAAA
GTGACATGATTATAGTTTGAAGATTTCTAATTTCACAATTAGAGCAAATGTTGTTCGGTATTTATTTTCA
ACGGTATTTATACTATTTTCCACCTTTTTCTAGAACATTCGAGCTGCTTGTTGCAAAAGGAGGGCGACTC
ACATTCGGTACATGGAAAAGTAGTGTACACAATAAAGAGACCCAGATACATTTTCCGTCTGCGTCTCTTT
GCACCCACCGGGAGTATTTTCAAACGAATGCATCTAGGACCTTCTAGAACATTCTGTAAGGCTGCAGAAT
GCGGGTATATAAGGAAAGCGGGCTCAGAGGAAGCCAACACGCTTTGTTCTAGTGCATCTAAAAAACTTCG
AAAATCCTCATCGGATCCCCGGGATTGGCCAAAGGACCCAAAGGTATGTTTCGAATGATACTAACATAAC
ATAGAACATTTTCAGGAGGACCCTTGGCTAGCAATTGTACCCGCGGGCCCACCATGTACCCATACGATGT
TCCAGATTACGCTCTTATGGCCATGGAGGCCCGAATTCGGTCGACCGAGATCTCTCGAGGTACCGGAGGT
GGCGGGAGCGGAGGTGGCGGGAGTGACAAGCAGAAGAACGGCATCAAGGCCAACTTCAAGATCCGCCACA
ACATCGAGGACGGCGGCGTGCAGCTCGCCGACCACTACCAGCAGAACACCCCCATCGGCGACGGCCCCGT
GCTGCTGCCCGACAACCACTACCTGAGCTACCAGTCCAAACTGAGCAAAGACCCCAACGAGAAGCGCGAT
CACATGGTCCTGCTGGAGTTCGTGACCGCCGCCGGGATCACTCTCGGCATGGACGAGCTGTACAAGTAAG
CGGCCGCAGGATCCAGACATGATAAGATACGATATCTGAGCTCCGCATCGGCCGCTGTCATCAGATCGCC
ATCTCGCGCCCGTGCCTCTGACTTCTAAGTCCAATTACTCTTCAACATCCCTACATGCTCTTTCTCCCTG
TGCTCCCACCCCCTATTTTTGTTATTATCAAAAAACTTCTCTTAATTTCTTTGTTTTTTAGCTTCTTTTA
AGTCACCTCTAACAATGAAATTGTGTAGATTCAAAAATAGAATTAATTCGTAATAAAAAGTCGAAAAAAA
TTGTGCTCCCTCCCCCCATTAATAATAATTCTATCCCAAAATCTACACAATGTTCTGTGTACACTTCTTA
TGTTTTTTACTTCTGATAAATTTTTTTGAAACATCATAGAAAAAACCGCACACAAAATACCTTATCATAT
GTTACGTTTCAGTTTATGACCGCAATTTTTATTTCTTCGCACGTCTGGGCCTCTCATGACGTCAAATCAT
GCTCATCGTGAAAAAGTTTTGGAGTATTTTTGGAATTTTTCAATCAAGTGAAAGTTTATGAAATTAATTT
TCCTGCTTTTGCTTTTTGGGGTTTCCCCTATTGTTTGTCAAGATTTCGAGGACGGCGTTTTTCTTGCTAA
AATCACAAGTATTGATGAGCACGATGCAAGAAAGATCGGAAGAAGGTTTGGGTTTGAGGCTCAGTGGAAG
GTGAGTAGAAGTTGATAATTTGAAAGTGGAGTAGTGTCTATGGGGTTTTTGCCTTAAATGACAGAATACA
TTCCCAATATACCAAACATAACTGTTTCTACTAGTCGGCCGTACGGGCCCTTTCGTCTCGCGCGTTTCGG
TGATGACGGTGAAAACCTCTGACACATGCAGCTCCCGGAGACGGTCACAGCTTGTCTGTAAGCGGATGCC
GGGAGCAGACAAGCCCGTCAGGGCGCGTCAGCGGGTGTTGGCGGGTGTCGGGGCTGGCTTAACTATGCGG
CATCAGAGCAGATTGTACTGAGAGTGCACCATATGCGGTGTGAAATACCGCACAGATGCGTAAGGAGAAA
ATACCGCATCAGGCGGCCTTAAGGGCCTCGTGATACGCCTATTTTTATAGGTTAATGTCATGATAATAAT
GGTTTCTTAGACGTCAGGTGGCACTTTTCGGGGAAATGTGCGCGGAACCCCTATTTGTTTATTTTTCTAA
ATACATTCAAATATGTATCCGCTCATGAGACAATAACCCTGATAAATGCTTCAATAATATTGAAAAAGGA
AGAGTATGAGTATTCAACATTTCCGTGTCGCCCTTATTCCCTTTTTTGCGGCATTTTGCCTTCCTGTTTT
TGCTCACCCAGAAACGCTGGTGAAAGTAAAAGATGCTGAAGATCAGTTGGGTGCACGAGTGGGTTACATC
GAACTGGATCTCAACAGCGGTAAGATCCTTGAGAGTTTTCGCCCCGAAGAACGTTTTCCAATGATGAGCA
CTTTTAAAGTTCTGCTATGTGGCGCGGTATTATCCCGTATTGACGCCGGGCAAGAGCAACTCGGTCGCCG
CATACACTATTCTCAGAATGACTTGGTTGAGTACTCACCAGTCACAGAAAAGCATCTTACGGATGGCATG
ACAGTAAGAGAATTATGCAGTGCTGCCATAACCATGAGTGATAACACTGCGGCCAACTTACTTCTGACAA
CGATCGGAGGACCGAAGGAGCTAACCGCTTTTTTGCACAACATGGGGGATCATGTAACTCGCCTTGATCG
TTGGGAACCGGAGCTGAATGAAGCCATACCAAACGACGAGCGTGACACCACGATGCCTGTAGCAATGGCA
ACAACGTTGCGCAAACTATTAACTGGCGAACTACTTACTCTAGCTTCCCGGCAACAATTAATAGACTGGA
TGGAGGCGGATAAAGTTGCAGGACCACTTCTGCGCTCGGCCCTTCCGGCTGGCTGGTTTATTGCTGATAA
ATCTGGAGCCGGTGAGCGTGGGTCTCGCGGTATCATTGCAGCACTGGGGCCAGATGGTAAGCCCTCCCGT
ATCGTAGTTATCTACACGACGGGGAGTCAGGCAACTATGGATGAACGAAATAGACAGATCGCTGAGATAG
GTGCCTCACTGATTAAGCATTGGTAACTGTCAGACCAAGTTTACTCATATATACTTTAGATTGATTTAAA
ACTTCATTTTTAATTTAAAAGGATCTAGGTGAAGATCCTTTTTGATAATCTCATGACCAAAATCCCTTAA
CGTGAGTTTTCGTTCCACTGAGCGTCAGACCCCGTAGAAAAGATCAAAGGATCTTCTTGAGATCCTTTTT
TTCTGCGCGTAATCTGCTGCTTGCAAACAAAAAAACCACCGCTACCAGCGGTGGTTTGTTTGCCGGATCA
AGAGCTACCAACTCTTTTTCCGAAGGTAACTGGCTTCAGCAGAGCGCAGATACCAAATACTGTTCTTCTA
GTGTAGCCGTAGTTAGGCCACCACTTCAAGAACTCTGTAGCACCGCCTACATACCTCGCTCTGCTAATCC
TGTTACCAGTGGCTGCTGCCAGTGGCGATAAGTCGTGTCTTACCGGGTTGGACTCAAGACGATAGTTACC
GGATAAGGCGCAGCGGTCGGGCTGAACGGGGGGTTCGTGCACACAGCCCAGCTTGGAGCGAACGACCTAC
ACCGAACTGAGATACCTACAGCGTGAGCTATGAGAAAGCGCCACGCTTCCCGAAGGGAGAAAGGCGGACA
GGTATCCGGTAAGCGGCAGGGTCGGAACAGGAGAGCGCACGAGGGAGCTTCCAGGGGGAAACGCCTGGTA
TCTTTATAGTCCTGTCGGGTTTCGCCACCTCTGACTTGAGCGTCGATTTTTGTGATGCTCGTCAGGGGGG
CGGAGCCTATGGAAAAACGCCAGCAACGCGGCCTTTTTACGGTTCCTGGCCTTTTGCTGGCCTTTTGCTC
ACATGTTCTTTCCTGCGTTATCCCCTGATTCTGTGGATAACCGTATTACCGCCTTTGAGTGAGCTGATAC
CGCTCGCCGCAGCCG
