Features (pLannotate 1.2.2; 15 found; start..end, strand, type, name):
      4..30      +  CDS            3xHA (fragment): three tandem HA epitope tags
    112..363     +  CDS            VC155: C-terminal fragment of mVenus for use in bimolecular fluorescence complementation (BiFC) (Kodama and Hu, 2010)
    377..397     -  polyA_signal   SV40 poly(A) signal (fragment): SV40 polyadenylation signal
    979..1074    +  CDS            aex-5 (fragment): AEX5_CAEEL - Also known as kpc-3 From Caenorhabditis elegans.
   1202..1237    +  CDS            rop (fragment): Rop protein, which maintains plasmids at low copy number; rop
   1339..1438    +  misc_feature   bom (fragment): basis of mobility region from pBR322
   1536..1640    +  promoter       AmpR promoter: bla
   1641..2501    +  CDS            AmpR: β-lactamase; bla; confers resistance to ampicillin, carbenicillin, and related antibiotics
   2672..3260    +  rep_origin     ori: high-copy-number ColE1/pMB1/pBR322/pUC origin of replication
   3443..3535    +  CDS            lacI (fragment): lac repressor; lacI; The lac repressor binds to the lac operator to inhibit transcription in E. coli. This inhibition can be relieved by adding lactose or isopropyl-β-D-thiogalactopyranoside (IPTG).
   3548..3569    +  protein_bind   CAP binding site: CAP binding activates transcription in the presence of cAMP. E. coli catabolite activator protein
   3584..3614    +  promoter       lac promoter: promoter for the E. coli lac operon
   3622..3638    +  protein_bind   lac operator: The lac repressor binds to the lac operator to inhibit transcription in E. coli. This inhibition can be relieved by adding lactose or isopropyl-β-D-thiogalactopyranoside (IPTG). lac repressor encoded by lacI
   3675..3709    -  misc_feature   MCS (fragment): pUC18/19 multiple cloning site
   3707..3757    -  CDS            hsp-16.1 (fragment): HSP11_CAEEL - Also known as hsp16-1b. Experimental evidence at transcript level: Swiss-Prot protein existence level 2. From Caenorhabditis elegans.
>Addgene plasmid #22020 | pCE-BiFC-VC155 | analyzer sequence | sequence record 10110
ATGTACCCATACGATGTTCCAGATTACGCTCTTATGGCCATGGAGGCCCGAATTCGGTCGACCGAGATCT
CTCGAGGTACCGGAGGTGGCGGGAGCGGAGGTGGCGGGAGTGACAAGCAGAAGAACGGCATCAAGGCCAA
CTTCAAGATCCGCCACAACATCGAGGACGGCGGCGTGCAGCTCGCCGACCACTACCAGCAGAACACCCCC
ATCGGCGACGGCCCCGTGCTGCTGCCCGACAACCACTACCTGAGCTACCAGTCCAAACTGAGCAAAGACC
CCAACGAGAAGCGCGATCACATGGTCCTGCTGGAGTTCGTGACCGCCGCCGGGATCACTCTCGGCATGGA
CGAGCTGTACAAGTAAGCGGCCGCAGGATCCAGACATGATAAGATACGATATCTGAGCTCCGCATCGGCC
GCTGTCATCAGATCGCCATCTCGCGCCCGTGCCTCTGACTTCTAAGTCCAATTACTCTTCAACATCCCTA
CATGCTCTTTCTCCCTGTGCTCCCACCCCCTATTTTTGTTATTATCAAAAAAACTTCTTCTTAATTTCTT
TGTTTTTTAGCTTCTTTTAAGTCACCTCTAACAATGAAATTGTGTAGATTCAAAAATAGAATTAATTCGT
AATAAAAAGTCGAAAAAAATTGTGCTCCCTCCCCCCATTAATAATAATTCTATCCCAAAATCTACACAAT
GTTCTGTGTACACTTCTTATGTTTTTTTTACTTCTGATAAATTTTTTTTGAAACATCATAGAAAAAACCG
CACACAAAATACCTTATCATATGTTACGTTTCAGTTTATGACCGCAATTTTTATTTCTTCGCACGTCTGG
GCCTCTCATGACGTCAAATCATGCTCATCGTGAAAAAGTTTTGGAGTATTTTTGGAATTTTTCAATCAAG
TGAAAGTTTATGAAATTAATTTTCCTGCTTTTGCTTTTTGGGGGTTTCCCCTATTGTTTGTCAAGAGTTT
CGAGGACGGCGTTTTTCTTGCTAAAATCACAAGTATTGATGAGCACGATGCAAGAAAGATCGGAAGAAGG
TTTGGGTTTGAGGCTCAGTGGAAGGTGAGTAGAAGTTGATAATTTGAAAGTGGAGTAGTGTCTATGGGGT
TTTTGCCTTAAATGACAGAATACATTCCCAATATACCAAACATAACTGTTTCCTACTAGTCGGCCGTACG
GGCCCTTTCGTCTCGCGCGTTTCGGTGATGACGGTGAAAACCTCTGACACATGCAGCTCCCGGAGACGGT
CACAGCTTGTCTGTAAGCGGATGCCGGGAGCAGACAAGCCCGTCAGGGCGCGTCAGCGGGTGTTGGCGGG
TGTCGGGGCTGGCTTAACTATGCGGCATCAGAGCAGATTGTACTGAGAGTGCACCATATGCGGTGTGAAA
TACCGCACAGATGCGTAAGGAGAAAATACCGCATCAGGCGGCCTTAAGGGCCTCGTGATACGCCTATTTT
TATAGGTTAATGTCATGATAATAATGGTTTCTTAGACGTCAGGTGGCACTTTTCGGGGAAATGTGCGCGG
AACCCCTATTTGTTTATTTTTCTAAATACATTCAAATATGTATCCGCTCATGAGACAATAACCCTGATAA
ATGCTTCAATAATATTGAAAAAGGAAGAGTATGAGTATTCAACATTTCCGTGTCGCCCTTATTCCCTTTT
TTGCGGCATTTTGCCTTCCTGTTTTTGCTCACCCAGAAACGCTGGTGAAAGTAAAAGATGCTGAAGATCA
GTTGGGTGCACGAGTGGGTTACATCGAACTGGATCTCAACAGCGGTAAGATCCTTGAGAGTTTTCGCCCC
GAAGAACGTTTTCCAATGATGAGCACTTTTAAAGTTCTGCTATGTGGCGCGGTATTATCCCGTATTGACG
CCGGGCAAGAGCAACTCGGTCGCCGCATACACTATTCTCAGAATGACTTGGTTGAGTACTCACCAGTCAC
AGAAAAGCATCTTACGGATGGCATGACAGTAAGAGAATTATGCAGTGCTGCCATAACCATGAGTGATAAC
ACTGCGGCCAACTTACTTCTGACAACGATCGGAGGACCGAAGGAGCTAACCGCTTTTTTGCACAACATGG
GGGATCATGTAACTCGCCTTGATCGTTGGGAACCGGAGCTGAATGAAGCCATACCAAACGACGAGCGTGA
CACCACGATGCCTGTAGCAATGGCAACAACGTTGCGCAAACTATTAACTGGCGAACTACTTACTCTAGCT
TCCCGGCAACAATTAATAGACTGGATGGAGGCGGATAAAGTTGCAGGACCACTTCTGCGCTCGGCCCTTC
CGGCTGGCTGGTTTATTGCTGATAAATCTGGAGCCGGTGAGCGTGGGTCTCGCGGTATCATTGCAGCACT
GGGGCCAGATGGTAAGCCCTCCCGTATCGTAGTTATCTACACGACGGGGAGTCAGGCAACTATGGATGAA
CGAAATAGACAGATCGCTGAGATAGGTGCCTCACTGATTAAGCATTGGTAACTGTCAGACCAAGTTTACT
CATATATACTTTAGATTGATTTAAAACTTCATTTTTAATTTAAAAGGATCTAGGTGAAGATCCTTTTTGA
TAATCTCATGACCAAAATCCCTTAACGTGAGTTTTCGTTCCACTGAGCGTCAGACCCCGTAGAAAAGATC
AAAGGATCTTCTTGAGATCCTTTTTTTCTGCGCGTAATCTGCTGCTTGCAAACAAAAAAACCACCGCTAC
CAGCGGTGGTTTGTTTGCCGGATCAAGAGCTACCAACTCTTTTTCCGAAGGTAACTGGCTTCAGCAGAGC
GCAGATACCAAATACTGTCCTTCTAGTGTAGCCGTAGTTAGGCCACCACTTCAAGAACTCTGTAGCACCG
CCTACATACCTCGCTCTGCTAATCCTGTTACCAGTGGCTGCTGCCAGTGGCGATAAGTCGTGTCTTACCG
GGTTGGACTCAAGACGATAGTTACCGGATAAGGCGCAGCGGTCGGGCTGAACGGGGGGTTCGTGCACACA
GCCCAGCTTGGAGCGAACGACCTACACCGAACTGAGATACCTACAGCGTGAGCATTGAGAAAGCGCCACG
CTTCCCGAAGGGAGAAAGGCGGACAGGTATCCGGTAAGCGGCAGGGTCGGAACAGGAGAGCGCACGAGGG
AGCTTCCAGGGGGAAACGCCTGGTATCTTTATAGTCCTGTCGGGTTTCGCCACCTCTGACTTGAGCGTCG
ATTTTTGTGATGCTCGTCAGGGGGGCGGAGCCTATGGAAAAACGCCAGCAACGCGGCCTTTTTACGGTTC
CTGGCCTTTTGCTGGCCTTTTGCTCACATGTTCTTTCCTGCGTTATCCCCTGATTCTGTGGATAACCGTA
TTACCGCCTTTGAGTGAGCTGATACCGCTCGCCGCAGCCGAACGACCGAGCGCAGCGAGTCAGTGAGCGA
GGAAGCGGAAGAGCGCCCAATACGCAAACCGCCTCTCCCCGCGCGTTGGCCGATTCATTAATGCAGCTGG
CACGACAGGTTTCCCGACTGGAAAGCGGGCAGTGAGCGCAACGCAATTAATGTGAGTTAGCTCACTCATT
AGGCACCCCAGGCTTTACACTTTATGCTTCCGGCTCGTATGTTGTGTGGAATTGTGAGCGGATAACAATT
TCACACAGGAAACAGCTATGACCATGATTACGCCAAGCTTGCATGCCTGCAGGTCGACTCTAGAGGATCA
CCAAAAACGGAACGTTGAGCTGGACGGAAATAGTGGTAAAGTGACATGATTATAGTTTGAAGATTTCTAA
TTTCACAATTAGAGCAAATGTTGTTCGGTATTTATTTTCAACGGTATTTATACTATTTTCCACCTTTTTC
TAGAACATTCGAGCTGCTTGTTGCAAAAGGAGGGCGACTCACATTCGGTACATGGAAAAGTAGTGTACAC
AATAAAGAGACCCAGATACATTTTCCGTCTGCGTCTCTTTGCACCCACCGGGAGTATTTTCAAACGAATG
CATCTAGGACCTTCTAGAACATTCTGTAAGGCTGCAGAATGCGGGTATATAAGGAAAGCGGGCTCAGAGG
AAGCCAACACGCTTTGTTCTAGTGCATCTAAAAAACTTCGAAAATCCTCATCGGGATCCCCGGGATTGGC
CAAAGGACCCAAAGGTATGTTTCGAATGATACTAACATAACATAGAACATTTTCAGGAGGACCCTTGGCT
AGCAATTGTACCCGCGGGCCCACC
