>Addgene plasmid #22020 | pCE-BiFC-VC155 Sequencing Result | analyzer sequence | sequence record 27896
GTCGACTCTAGAGGATCACCAAAAACGGAACGTTGAGCTGGACGGAAATAGTGGTAAAGTGACATGATTA
TAGTTTGAAGATTTCTAATTTCACAATTAGAGCAAATGTTGTTCGGTATTTATTTTCAACGGTATTTATA
CTATTTTCCACCTTTTTCTAGAACATTCGAGCTGCTTGTTGCAAAAGGAGGGCGACTCACATTCGGTACA
TGGAAAAGTAGTGTACACAATAAAGAGACCCAGATACATTTTCCGTCTGCGTCTCTTTGCACCCACCGGG
AGTATTTTCAAACGAATGCATCTAGGACCTTCTAGAACATTCTGTAAGGCTGCAGAATGCGGGTATATAA
GGAAAGCGGGCTCAGAGGAAGCCAACACGCTTTGTTCTAGTGCATCTAAAAAACTTCGAAAATCCTCATC
GGATCCCCGGGATTGGCCAAAGGACCCAAAGGTATGTTTCGAATGATACTAACATAACATAGAACATTTT
CAGGAGGACCCTTGGCTAGCAATTGTACCCGCGGGCCCACCATGTACCCATACGATGTTCCAGATTACGC
TCTTATGGCCATGGAGGCCCGAATTCGGTCGACCGAGATCTCTCGAGGTACCGGAGGTGGCGGGAGCGGA
GGTGGCGGGAGTGACAAGCAGAAGAACGGCATCAAGGCCAACTTCAAGATCCGCCACAACATCGAGGACG
GCGGCGTGCAGCTCGCCGACCACTACCAGCAGAACACCCCCATCGGCGACGGCCCCGTGCTGCTGCCCGA
CAACCACTACCTGAGCTACCAGTCCAAACTGAGCAAAGACCCCAACGAGAAGCGCGATCACATGGTCCTG
CTGGAGTTCGTGACCGCCGCCGGGATCACTCTCGGCATGGACGAGCTGTACAAGTAAGCGGCCGCAGGAT
CCAGACATGATANATACGANATCTGAGCTCGCATCGGCCGCTGTCATCAGATCGC
